>Addgene plasmid #225159 | pHBJT008 | addgene full sequence | sequence record 446508 | Addgene NGS Result
AAAAAAAACACACAAAGGTCTAGCGGAATTTACAGAGGGTCTAGCAGAATTTACAAGTTTTCCAGCAAAG
GTCTAGCAGAATTTACAGATACCCACAACTCAAAGGAAAAGGACTAGTAATTATCATTGACTAGCCCATC
TCAATTGGTATAGTGATTAAAATCACCTAGACCAATTGAGATGTATGTCTGAATTAGTTGTTTTCAAAGC
AAATGAACTAGCGATTAGTCGCTATGACTTAACGGAGCATGAAACCAAGCTAATTTTATGCTGTGTGGCA
CTACTCAACCCCACGATTGAAAACCCTACAAGGAAAGAACGGACGGTATCGTTCACTTATAACCAATACG
CTCAGATGATGAACATCAGTAGGGAAAATGCTTATGGTGTATTAGCTAAAGCAACCAGAGAGCTGATGAC
GAGAACTGTGGAAATCAGGAATCCTTTGGTTAAAGGCTTTGAGATTTTCCAGTGGACAAACTATGCCAAG
TTCTCAAGCGAAAAATTAGAATTAGTTTTTAGTGAAGAGATATTGCCTTATCTTTTCCAGTTAAAAAAAT
TCATAAAATATAATCTGGAACATGTTAAGTCTTTTGAAAACAAATACTCTATGAGGATTTATGAGTGGTT
ATTAAAAGAACTAACACAAAAGAAAACTCACAAGGCAAATATAGAGATTAGCCTTGATGAATTTAAGTTC
ATGTTAATGCTTGAAAATAACTACCATGAGTTTAAAAGGCTTAACCAATGGGTTTTGAAACCAATAAGTA
AAGATTTAAACACTTACAGCAATATGAAATTGGTGGTTGATAAGCGAGGCCGCCCGACTGATACGTTGAT
TTTCCAAGTTGAACTAGATAGACAAATGGATCTCGTAACCGAACTTGAGAACAACCAGATAAAAATGAAT
GGTGACAAAATACCAACAACCATTACATCAGATTCCTACCTACATAACGGACTAAGAAAAACACTACACG
ATGCTTTAACTGCAAAAATTCAGCTCACCAGTTTTGAGGCAAAATTTTTGAGTGACATGCAAAGTAAGTA
TGATCTCAATGGTTCGTTCTCATGGCTCACGCAAAAACAACGAACCACACTAGAGAACATACTGGCTAAA
TACGGAAGGATCTGAGGTTCTTATGGCTCTTGTATCTATCAGTGAAGCATCAAGACTAACAAACAAAAGT
AGAACAACTGTTCACCGTTACATATCAAAGGGAAAACTGTCCATATGCACAGATGAAAACGGTGTAAAAA
AGATAGATACATCAGAGCTTTTACGAGTTTTTGGTGCATTCAAAGCTGTTCACCATGAACAGATCGACAA
TGTAACAGATGAACAGCATGTAACACCTAATAGAACAGGTGAAACCAGTAAAACAAAGCAACTAGAACAT
GAAATTGAACACCTGAGACAACTTGTTACAGCTCAACAGTCACACATAGACAGCCTGAAACAGGCGATGC
TGCTTATCGAATCAAAGCTGCCGACAACACGGGAGCCAGTGACGCCTCCCGTGGGGAAAAAATCATGGCA
ATTCTGGAAGAAATAGCGCTTTCAGCCGGCAAACCGGCTGAAGCCGGATCTGCGATTCTGATAACAAACT
AGCAACACCAGAACAGCCCGTTTGCGGGCAGCAAAACCCGTACTTTTGGACGTTCCGGCGGTTTTTTGTG
GCGAGTGGTGTTCGGGCGGTGCGCGCAAGATCCATTATGTTAAACGGGCGAGTTTACATCTCAAAACCGC
CCGCTTAACACCATCAGAAATCCTCAGCGCGATTTTAAGCACCAACCCCCCCCCGTAACACCCAAATCCA
TACTGAAAGTGGCTTTGTTGAATAAATCAGATTTCGGGTAAGTCTCCTAGGCACCAATAACTGCCTTACC
AATGCTTAATCAGTGAGGCACCTATCTCAGCGATCTGTCTATTTCGTTCATCCATAGTTGCCTGACTCCC
CGTCGTGTAGATAACTACGATACGGGAGGGCTTACCATCTGGCCCCAGTGCTGCAATGATACCGCGAGAC
CCACGCTCACCGGCTCCAGATTTATCAGCAATAAACCAGCCAGCCGGAAGGGCCGAGCGCAGAAGTGGTC
CTGCAACTTTATCCGCCTCCATCCAGTCTATTAATTGTTGCCGGGAAGCTAGAGTAAGTAGTTCGCCAGT
TAATAGTTTGCGCAACGTTGTTGCCATTGCTACAGGCATCGTGGTGTCACGCTCGTCGTTTGGTATGGCT
TCATTCAGCTCCGGTTCCCAACGATCAAGGCGAGTTACATGATCCCCCATGTTGTGCAAAAAAGCGGTTA
GCTCCTTCGGTCCTCCGATCGTTGTCAGAAGTAAGTTGGCCGCAGTGTTATCACTCATGGTTATGGCAGC
ACTGCATAATTCTCTTACTGTCATGCCATCCGTAAGATGCTTTTCTGTGACTGGTGAGTACTCAACCAAG
TCATTCTGAGAATAGTGTATGCGGCGACCGAGTTGCTCTTGCCCGGCGTCAATACGGGATAATACCGCGC
CACATAGCAGAACTTTAAAAGTGCTCATCATTGGAAAACGTTCTTCGGGGCGAAAACTCTCAAGGATCTT
ACCGCTGTTGAGATCCAGTTCGATGTAACCCACTCGTGCACCCAACTGATCTTCAGCATCTTTTACTTTC
ACCAGCGTTTCTGGGTGAGCAAAAACAGGAAGGCAAAATGCCGCAAAAAAGGGAATAAGGGCGACACGGA
AATGTTGAATACTCATACTCTTCCTTTTTCAATATTATTGAAGCATTTATCAGGGTTATTGTCTCATGAG
CGGATACATATTTGAATGTATTTAGAAAAATAAACAAATAGGGGTTCCGCGACGTCTCATTTTCGCCAAA
AGTTGGCCCAGGGCTTCCCGGTATCAACAGGGACACCAGGATTTATTTATTCTGCGAAGTGATCTTCCGT
CACAGGTATTTATTCGGCGCAAAGTGCGTCGGGTGATGCTGCCAACTTACTGATTTAGTGTATGATGGTG
TTTTTGAGGTGCTCCAGTGGCTTCTGTTTCTATCAGCTGTCCCTCCTGTTCAGCTACTGACGGGGTGGTG
CGTAACGGCAAAAGCACCGCCGGACATCAGCGCCATTCGCCATTCAGGCTGCGCAACTGTTGGGAAGGGC
GATCGGTGCGGGCCTCTTCGCTATTACGCCAGCTGGCGAAAGGGGGATGTGCTGCAAGGCGATTAAGTTG
GGTAACGCCAGGGTTTTCCCAGTCACGACGTTGTAAAACGACGGCCAGTGCCAAGCTTGCATGCCTGCAG
GTCGACTCTAGAGGATCCCCGGGGACTACAAAGACGATGACGACAAGTAATGATAGGGTACCGAGCTCGA
ATTCGTAATCATGTCATAGCTGTTTCCTGTGTGAAATTGTTATCCGCTCACAATTCCACACAACATACGA
GCCGGAAGCATAAAGTGTAAAGCCTGGGGTGCCTAATGAGTGAGCTAACTCACATTAATTGCGTTGCGCT
CACTGCCCGCTTTCCAGTCGGGAAACCTGTCGTGCCAGCTGCATTAATGAATCGGCCAACGCGCGGGGAG
AGGCGGTTTGCGTATTGGGCGCTCCTCGCTAACGGATTCACCACTCCGCAGACCCGCCATAAAACGCCCT
GAGAAGCCCGTGACGGGCTTTTCTTGTATTATGGGTAGTTTCCTTGCATGAATCCATAAAAGGCGCCTGT
AGTGCCATTTACCCCCATTCACTGCCAGAGCCGTGAGCGCAGCGAACTGAATGTCACGAAAAAGACAGCG
ACTCAGGTGCCTGATGGTCGGAGACAAAAGGAATATTCAGCGATTTGCCCGAGCTTGCGAGGGTGCTACT
TAAGCCTTTAGGGTTTTAAGGTCTGTTTTGTAGAGGAGCAAACAGCGTTTGCGACATCCTTTTGTAATAC
TGCGGAACTGACTAAAGTAGTGAGTTATACACAGGGCTGGGATCTATTCTTTTTATCTTTTTTTATTCTT
TCTTTATTCTATAAATTATAACCACTTGAATATAAAC
Features (pLannotate 1.2.2; 13 found; start..end, strand, type, name):
    185..1135    +  CDS            Rep101: RepA protein needed for replication with the pSC101 origin; rep101
   1886..2746    -  CDS            AmpR: β-lactamase; bla; confers resistance to ampicillin, carbenicillin, and related antibiotics
   2747..2851    -  promoter       AmpR promoter: bla
   2972..3113    +  mobile_element IS1 (fragment): prokaryotic transposable element IS1
   3116..3270    -  CDS            lacZα (fragment): LacZα fragment of β-galactosidase; lacZ fragment
   3273..3313    -  misc_feature   MCS (fragment): pUC18/19 multiple cloning site
   3313..3333    +  CDS            3xFLAG (fragment): three tandem FLAG® epitope tags
   3346..3364    -  misc_feature   MCS (fragment): pUC18/19 multiple cloning site
   3397..3413    -  protein_bind   lac operator: The lac repressor binds to the lac operator to inhibit transcription in E. coli. This inhibition can be relieved by adding lactose or isopropyl-β-D-thiogalactopyranoside (IPTG). lac repressor encoded by lacI
   3421..3451    -  promoter       lac promoter: promoter for the E. coli lac operon
   3466..3487    -  protein_bind   CAP binding site: CAP binding activates transcription in the presence of cAMP. E. coli catabolite activator protein
   3500..3592    -  CDS            lacI (fragment): lac repressor; lacI; The lac repressor binds to the lac operator to inhibit transcription in E. coli. This inhibition can be relieved by adding lactose or isopropyl-β-D-thiogalactopyranoside (IPTG).
   3942..137     +  rep_origin     pSC101 ori (across the origin): low-copy replication origin that requires the Rep101 protein
