[The description below was written by a language model from this plasmid's Addgene catalogue record and pLannotate feature annotations shown in this document.]
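Description:
pHBJT008 is an empty, low-copy bacterial cloning and expression vector, part of a plasmid series built for rapid sub-cloning and use in various Enterobacteriaceae. It replicates from the pSC101 origin, which depends on the plasmid-encoded RepA (Rep101) protein also present on the construct, and this pairing keeps copy number low. Selection is by ampicillin, through the β-lactamase gene (AmpR) expressed from its own bla promoter. The parent backbone is not named in the record. The sequenced plasmid is about 4 kb, consistent with the listed backbone size.

The cloning region is a pUC18-type multiple cloning site set within a lac cassette: CAP binding site, lac promoter, lac operator and a lacZα fragment, with a short lacI remnant upstream and an IS1 fragment nearby, both probably carry-over from earlier vectors. A FLAG epitope coding sequence has been integrated at the SmaI position of the MCS, which splits the annotated polylinker into two fragments. The annotation tool labels this as a partial 3xFLAG match, but the catalogue describes a single short FLAG epitope. A SmaI site lies immediately upstream of the tag, so a blunt-ended open reading frame lacking its stop codon can be inserted there to produce a C-terminally FLAG-tagged protein.

In the feature table the FLAG sequence lies on the strand opposite the lac promoter, as the depositor states. An in-frame insert is therefore not transcribed from the lac promoter, and the record does not state what promoter is meant to drive it; presumably it is supplied with the insert, such as a gene's native promoter. No insert is present in the deposited plasmid.
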