Addgene plasmid #225159: pHBJT008
Purpose: (Empty Backbone) Low copy cloning vector for integration of C-terminal FLAG epitope tag (AmpR). SmaI restriction site immediately upstream of the FLAG epitope. FLAG epitope in opposite orientation of lac promoter.
Depositing lab: Jenny-Lee Thomassin. Depositing organization: University of Saskatchewan. Publication: Generation of a plasmid series for rapid sub-cloning and use in various Enterobacteriaceae. Braun HG, Kanwal N, Rivera Lopez LF, Thomassin JL. J Biosci Bioeng. 2024 Sep 6:S1389-1723(24)00253-6. doi: 10.1016/j.jbiosc.2024.08.006. PubMed 39244484.
Backbone
  Vector backbone: Unknown
  Backbone size (bp): 3992
  Vector type: Bacterial Expression, Synthetic Biology
  Tag / fusion protein: FLAG epitope tag (35 bp) (C terminal on insert)
Growth in bacteria
  Bacterial resistance: Ampicillin, 100 μg/mL
  Growth temperature: 37°C
  Growth strain: DH5alpha
  Copy number: Low Copy
Gene/Insert
  Gene/Insert name: None
  Tag / fusion protein: FLAG epitope tag (35 bp) (C terminal on insert)
Terms and licenses: Academic/Nonprofit Terms; Industry Terms: Not Available to Industry
Depositor comments: Low copy plasmid (pSC101 ori and repA), pUC18 MCS with FLAG epitope integrated at SmaI site, confers ampicillin resistance
How to cite: pHBJT008 was a gift from Jenny-Lee Thomassin (Addgene plasmid # 225159 ; http://n2t.net/addgene:225159 ; RRID:Addgene_225159)
